Addgene plasmid #77187: CAMK2D gRNA (BRDN0001146856)
Purpose: 3rd generation lentiviral gRNA plasmid targeting human CAMK2D
Depositing lab: John Doench & David Root. Depositing organization: Broad Institute. Publication: Optimized sgRNA design to maximize activity and minimize off-target effects of CRISPR-Cas9. Doench JG, Fusi N, Sullender M, Hegde M, Vaimberg EW, Donovan KF, Smith I, Tothova Z, Wilen C, Orchard R, Virgin HW, Listgarten J, Root DE. Nat Biotechnol. 2016 Jan 18. doi: 10.1038/nbt.3437. PubMed 26780180.
Backbone
  Vector backbone: lentiGuide-Puro
  Backbone manufacturer: Zhang Lab (Addgene plasmid # 52963)
  Vector type: Mammalian Expression, Lentiviral, CRISPR
  Selectable markers: Puromycin
Growth in bacteria
  Bacterial resistance: Ampicillin, 100 μg/mL
  Growth temperature: 37°C
  Growth strain: DH5alpha
  Copy number: High Copy
Gene/Insert
  Gene/Insert name: CAMK2D (alt names: CAMK2D; NM_001221.3)
  gRNA/shRNA sequence: TATCTTCCCAGAGTTACTGG
  Species: H. sapiens (human)
  Entrez Gene: CAMK2D (a.k.a. CAMKD)
  Promoter: hU6
  Cloning method: Unknown
  Sequencing primers: 5′ U6-F; 3′ pS2-R
Terms and licenses: Academic/Nonprofit Terms; Industry Terms: Not Available to Industry
Depositor comments: The gRNA was designed to target the following Genbank reference sequence(s): NM_001221.3,NM_172114.1,NM_172115.2,NM_172127.2,NM_172128.2,NM_172129.1. Note that this plasmid does NOT contain Cas9. It should be used in conjunction with lentiCas9-Blast (Addgene #52962) or otherwise with cell lines already expressing Cas9. Browse the full kinome gRNA library at http://www.addgene.org/pooled-library/broadgpp-human-kinome/ or visit http://www.broadinstitute.org/rnai/public/ for detailed protocols and information.
How to cite: CAMK2D gRNA (BRDN0001146856) was a gift from John Doench & David Root (Addgene plasmid # 77187 ; http://n2t.net/addgene:77187 ; RRID:Addgene_77187)
