[The description below was written by a language model from this plasmid's Addgene catalogue record and pLannotate feature annotations shown in this document.]
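Description:
CAMK2D gRNA (BRDN0001146856) is a third-generation lentiviral guide RNA plasmid built on the lentiGuide-Puro backbone and designed to target the human CAMK2D gene, with the guide chosen against several CAMK2D reference transcripts. It is propagated in E. coli as a high-copy plasmid through a ColE1/pUC-type origin with ampicillin selection (AmpR). The backbone also carries an f1 origin, an SV40 origin and poly(A) signal, and remnants of a lac/T7/T3 cloning region.

The lentiviral transfer cassette begins with an RSV promoter fused to a truncated HIV-1 5' LTR, which makes genomic RNA production Tat-independent. This is followed by the Ψ packaging signal with a partial gag sequence, the Rev response element for Rev-dependent nuclear export, and a cPPT/CTS element. It ends in a ΔU3 self-inactivating 3' LTR.

Within this unit, a human U6 RNA polymerase III promoter drives the CAMK2D-specific spacer joined to the Streptococcus pyogenes Cas9 gRNA scaffold. Downstream, an EF-1α core promoter with its intron A expresses puromycin N-acetyltransferase, so transduced mammalian cells can be selected with puromycin. A WPRE follows the puromycin gene to enhance transcript expression.

The plasmid does not encode Cas9. It is meant to be used with a separate Cas9 lentiviral vector or in cells that already express Cas9, where the guide directs cleavage at CAMK2D for gene knockout. It is an individual clone from a human kinome gRNA collection, which was produced alongside work on optimized sgRNA design aimed at maximizing on-target activity and minimizing off-target effects.
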