Features (pLannotate 1.2.2; 29 found; start..end, strand, type, name):
     14..80      +  CDS            small t antigen (fragment): SV40 (simian virus 40) small t antigen
    106..317     +  promoter       EF-1α core promoter: core promoter for human elongation factor EF-1α
    318..1256    +  intron         EF-1α intron A: intron upstream of the start codon of human EF-1α
   1278..1877    +  CDS            PuroR (fragment): puromycin N-acetyltransferase; pac from Streptomyces; confers resistance to puromycin
   1893..2481    +  misc_feature   WPRE: woodchuck hepatitis virus posttranscriptional regulatory element
   2532..2551    +  misc_feature   cPPT/CTS (fragment): central polypurine tract and central termination sequence of HIV-1
   2553..2786    +  LTR            3' LTR (ΔU3): self-inactivating 3' long terminal repeat (LTR) from HIV-1
   2864..2985    +  polyA_signal   SV40 poly(A) signal: SV40 polyadenylation signal
   3025..3160    +  rep_origin     SV40 ori: SV40 origin of replication
   3181..3199    -  promoter       T7 promoter: promoter for bacteriophage T7 RNA polymerase
   3207..3362    +  CDS            lacZα (fragment): LacZα fragment of β-galactosidase; lacZ fragment
   3367..3795    +  rep_origin     f1 ori (sequence partly withheld): f1 bacteriophage origin of replication; arrow indicates direction of (+) strand synthesis
   3848..3952    +  promoter       AmpR promoter: bla
   3953..4813    +  CDS            AmpR: β-lactamase; bla; confers resistance to ampicillin, carbenicillin, and related antibiotics
   4984..5572    +  rep_origin     ori: high-copy-number ColE1/pMB1/pBR322/pUC origin of replication
   5755..5847    +  CDS            lacI (fragment): lac repressor; lacI; The lac repressor binds to the lac operator to inhibit transcription in E. coli. This inhibition can be relieved by adding lactose or isopropyl-β-D-thiogalactopyranoside (IPTG).
   5860..5881    +  protein_bind   CAP binding site: CAP binding activates transcription in the presence of cAMP. E. coli catabolite activator protein
   5896..5926    +  promoter       lac promoter: promoter for the E. coli lac operon
   5934..5950    +  protein_bind   lac operator: The lac repressor binds to the lac operator to inhibit transcription in E. coli. This inhibition can be relieved by adding lactose or isopropyl-β-D-thiogalactopyranoside (IPTG). lac repressor encoded by lacI
   5995..6013    +  promoter       T3 promoter: promoter for bacteriophage T3 RNA polymerase
   6041..6267    +  promoter       RSV promoter: Rous sarcoma virus enhancer/promoter
   6268..6448    +  LTR            5' LTR (truncated): truncated 5' long terminal repeat (LTR) from HIV-1
   6495..6620    +  misc_feature   HIV-1 Ψ: packaging signal of human immunodeficiency virus type 1
   6604..6967    +  CDS            HIV-1 gag (fragment): gag protein from human immunodeficiency virus 1; gag
   7113..7346    +  misc_feature   RRE: The Rev response element (RRE) of HIV-1 allows for Rev-dependent mRNA export from the nucleus to the cytoplasm.
   7723..7749    +  CDS            Rev (fragment): human immunodeficiency virus 1 (HIV-1) Rev protein; rev; enhances nuclear export of unspliced and incompletely spliced viral mRNAs
   7753..7993    +  promoter       U6 promoter: RNA polymerase III promoter for human U6 snRNA
   8023..8098    +  misc_RNA       gRNA scaffold: guide RNA scaffold for the Streptococcus pyogenes CRISPR/Cas9 system
   8154..8271    +  misc_feature   cPPT/CTS: central polypurine tract and central termination sequence of HIV-1
>Addgene plasmid #77187 | CAMK2D gRNA (BRDN0001146856) | addgene full sequence | sequence record 187280 | Addgene Assembled Sequence
CCCGGGTGCAAAGATGGATAAAGTTTTAAACAGAGAGGAATCTTTGCAGCTAATGGACCTTCTAGGTCTT
GAAAGGAGTGGGAATTGGCTCCGGTGCCCGTCAGTGGGCAGAGCGCACATCGCCCACAGTCCCCGAGAAG
TTGGGGGGAGGGGTCGGCAATTGATCCGGTGCCTAGAGAAGGTGGCGCGGGGTAAACTGGGAAAGTGATG
TCGTGTACTGGCTCCGCCTTTTTCCCGAGGGTGGGGGAGAACCGTATATAAGTGCAGTAGTCGCCGTGAA
CGTTCTTTTTCGCAACGGGTTTGCCGCCAGAACACAGGTAAGTGCCGTGTGTGGTTCCCGCGGGCCTGGC
CTCTTTACGGGTTATGGCCCTTGCGTGCCTTGAATTACTTCCACCTGGCTGCAGTACGTGATTCTTGATC
CCGAGCTTCGGGTTGGAAGTGGGTGGGAGAGTTCGAGGCCTTGCGCTTAAGGAGCCCCTTCGCCTCGTGC
TTGAGTTGAGGCCTGGCCTGGGCGCTGGGGCCGCCGCGTGCGAATCTGGTGGCACCTTCGCGCCTGTCTC
GCTGCTTTCGATAAGTCTCTAGCCATTTAAAATTTTTGATGACCTGCTGCGACGCTTTTTTTCTGGCAAG
ATAGTCTTGTAAATGCGGGCCAAGATCTGCACACTGGTATTTCGGTTTTTGGGGCCGCGGGCGGCGACGG
GGCCCGTGCGTCCCAGCGCACATGTTCGGCGAGGCGGGGCCTGCGAGCGCGGCCACCGAGAATCGGACGG
GGGTAGTCTCAAGCTGGCCGGCCTGCTCTGGTGCCTGGCCTCGCGCCGCCGTGTATCGCCCCGCCCTGGG
CGGCAAGGCTGGCCCGGTCGGCACCAGTTGCGTGAGCGGAAAGATGGCCGCTTCCCGGCCCTGCTGCAGG
GAGCTCAAAATGGAGGACGCGGCGCTCGGGAGAGCGGGCGGGTGAGTCACCCACACAAAGGAAAAGGGCC
TTTCCGTCCTCAGCCGTCGCTTCATGTGACTCCACGGAGTACCGGGCGCCGTCCAGGCACCTCGATTAGT
TCTCGAGCTTTTGGAGTACGTCGTCTTTAGGTTGGGGGGAGGGGTTTTATGCGATGGAGTTTCCCCACAC
TGAGTGGGTGGAGACTGAAGTTAGGCCAGCTTGGCACTTGATGTAATTCTCCTTGGAATTTGCCCTTTTT
GAGTTTGGATCTTGGTTCATTCTCAAGCCTCAGACAGTGGTTCAAAGTTTTTTTCTTCCATTTCAGGTGT
CGTGACGTACGGCCACCATGACCGAGTACAAGCCCACGGTGCGCCTCGCCACCCGCGACGACGTCCCCAG
GGCCGTACGCACCCTCGCCGCCGCGTTCGCCGACTACCCCGCCACGCGCCACACCGTCGATCCGGACCGC
CACATCGAGCGGGTCACCGAGCTGCAAGAACTCTTCCTCACGCGCGTCGGGCTCGACATCGGCAAGGTGT
GGGTCGCGGACGACGGCGCCGCCGTGGCGGTCTGGACCACGCCGGAGAGCGTCGAAGCGGGGGCGGTGTT
CGCCGAGATCGGCCCGCGCATGGCCGAGTTGAGCGGTTCCCGGCTGGCCGCGCAGCAACAGATGGAAGGC
CTCCTGGCGCCGCACCGGCCCAAGGAGCCCGCGTGGTTCCTGGCCACCGTCGGAGTCTCGCCCGACCACC
AGGGCAAGGGTCTGGGCAGCGCCGTCGTGCTCCCCGGAGTGGAGGCGGCCGAGCGCGCCGGGGTGCCCGC
CTTCCTGGAGACCTCCGCGCCCCGCAACCTCCCCTTCTACGAGCGGCTCGGCTTCACCGTCACCGCCGAC
GTCGAGGTGCCCGAAGGACCGCGCACCTGGTGCATGACCCGCAAGCCCGGTGCCTGAACGCGTTAAGTCG
ACAATCAACCTCTGGATTACAAAATTTGTGAAAGATTGACTGGTATTCTTAACTATGTTGCTCCTTTTAC
GCTATGTGGATACGCTGCTTTAATGCCTTTGTATCATGCTATTGCTTCCCGTATGGCTTTCATTTTCTCC
TCCTTGTATAAATCCTGGTTGCTGTCTCTTTATGAGGAGTTGTGGCCCGTTGTCAGGCAACGTGGCGTGG
TGTGCACTGTGTTTGCTGACGCAACCCCCACTGGTTGGGGCATTGCCACCACCTGTCAGCTCCTTTCCGG
GACTTTCGCTTTCCCCCTCCCTATTGCCACGGCGGAACTCATCGCCGCCTGCCTTGCCCGCTGCTGGACA
GGGGCTCGGCTGTTGGGCACTGACAATTCCGTGGTGTTGTCGGGGAAATCATCGTCCTTTCCTTGGCTGC
TCGCCTGTGTTGCCACCTGGATTCTGCGCGGGACGTCCTTCTGCTACGTCCCTTCGGCCCTCAATCCAGC
GGACCTTCCTTCCCGCGGCCTGCTGCCGGCTCTGCGGCCTCTTCCGCGTCTTCGCCTTCGCCCTCAGACG
AGTCGGATCTCCCTTTGGGCCGCCTCCCCGCGTCGACTTTAAGACCAATGACTTACAAGGCAGCTGTAGA
TCTTAGCCACTTTTTAAAAGAAAAGGGGGGACTGGAAGGGCTAATTCACTCCCAACGAAGACAAGATCTG
CTTTTTGCTTGTACTGGGTCTCTCTGGTTAGACCAGATCTGAGCCTGGGAGCTCTCTGGCTAACTAGGGA
ACCCACTGCTTAAGCCTCAATAAAGCTTGCCTTGAGTGCTTCAAGTAGTGTGTGCCCGTCTGTTGTGTGA
CTCTGGTAACTAGAGATCCCTCAGACCCTTTTAGTCAGTGTGGAAAATCTCTAGCAGTACGTATAGTAGT
TCATGTCATCTTATTATTCAGTATTTATAACTTGCAAAGAAATGAATATCAGAGAGTGAGAGGAACTTGT
TTATTGCAGCTTATAATGGTTACAAATAAAGCAATAGCATCACAAATTTCACAAATAAAGCATTTTTTTC
ACTGCATTCTAGTTGTGGTTTGTCCAAACTCATCAATGTATCTTATCATGTCTGGCTCTAGCTATCCCGC
CCCTAACTCCGCCCATCCCGCCCCTAACTCCGCCCAGTTCCGCCCATTCTCCGCCCCATGGCTGACTAAT
TTTTTTTATTTATGCAGAGGCCGAGGCCGCCTCGGCCTCTGAGCTATTCCAGAAGTAGTGAGGAGGCTTT
TTTGGAGGCCTAGGGACGTACCCAATTCGCCCTATAGTGAGTCGTATTACGCGCGCTCACTGGCCGTCGT
TTTACAACGTCGTGACTGGGAAAACCCTGGCGTTACCCAACTTAATCGCCTTGCAGCACATCCCCCTTTC
GCCAGCTGGCGTAATAGCGAAGAGGCCCGCACCGATCGCCCTTCCCAACAGTTGCGCAGCCTGAATGGCG
AATGGG
[124 nt withheld, positions 3367-3490]
C
[91 nt withheld, positions 3492-3582]
A
[49 nt withheld, positions 3584-3632]
CCTTTGACGTTGGAGTCCACGTTCTTT
[37 nt withheld, positions 3660-3696]
ACCCTATCTCGGTCTATTCTTTTGATTTATAAGGGATTTTGCCGATTTCGGCCTATTGGTTAAAAAATGA
GCTGATTTAACAAAAATTTAACGCGAATTTTAACAAAATATTAACGCTTACAATTTAGGTGGCACTTTTC
GGGGAAATGTGCGCGGAACCCCTATTTGTTTATTTTTCTAAATACATTCAAATATGTATCCGCTCATGAG
ACAATAACCCTGATAAATGCTTCAATAATATTGAAAAAGGAAGAGTATGAGTATTCAACATTTCCGTGTC
GCCCTTATTCCCTTTTTTGCGGCATTTTGCCTTCCTGTTTTTGCTCACCCAGAAACGCTGGTGAAAGTAA
AAGATGCTGAAGATCAGTTGGGTGCACGAGTGGGTTACATCGAACTGGATCTCAACAGCGGTAAGATCCT
TGAGAGTTTTCGCCCCGAAGAACGTTTTCCAATGATGAGCACTTTTAAAGTTCTGCTATGTGGCGCGGTA
TTATCCCGTATTGACGCCGGGCAAGAGCAACTCGGTCGCCGCATACACTATTCTCAGAATGACTTGGTTG
AGTACTCACCAGTCACAGAAAAGCATCTTACGGATGGCATGACAGTAAGAGAATTATGCAGTGCTGCCAT
AACCATGAGTGATAACACTGCGGCCAACTTACTTCTGACAACGATCGGAGGACCGAAGGAGCTAACCGCT
TTTTTGCACAACATGGGGGATCATGTAACTCGCCTTGATCGTTGGGAACCGGAGCTGAATGAAGCCATAC
CAAACGACGAGCGTGACACCACGATGCCTGTAGCAATGGCAACAACGTTGCGCAAACTATTAACTGGCGA
ACTACTTACTCTAGCTTCCCGGCAACAATTAATAGACTGGATGGAGGCGGATAAAGTTGCAGGACCACTT
CTGCGCTCGGCCCTTCCGGCTGGCTGGTTTATTGCTGATAAATCTGGAGCCGGTGAGCGTGGGTCTCGCG
GTATCATTGCAGCACTGGGGCCAGATGGTAAGCCCTCCCGTATCGTAGTTATCTACACGACGGGGAGTCA
GGCAACTATGGATGAACGAAATAGACAGATCGCTGAGATAGGTGCCTCACTGATTAAGCATTGGTAACTG
TCAGACCAAGTTTACTCATATATACTTTAGATTGATTTAAAACTTCATTTTTAATTTAAAAGGATCTAGG
TGAAGATCCTTTTTGATAATCTCATGACCAAAATCCCTTAACGTGAGTTTTCGTTCCACTGAGCGTCAGA
CCCCGTAGAAAAGATCAAAGGATCTTCTTGAGATCCTTTTTTTCTGCGCGTAATCTGCTGCTTGCAAACA
AAAAAACCACCGCTACCAGCGGTGGTTTGTTTGCCGGATCAAGAGCTACCAACTCTTTTTCCGAAGGTAA
CTGGCTTCAGCAGAGCGCAGATACCAAATACTGTTCTTCTAGTGTAGCCGTAGTTAGGCCACCACTTCAA
GAACTCTGTAGCACCGCCTACATACCTCGCTCTGCTAATCCTGTTACCAGTGGCTGCTGCCAGTGGCGAT
AAGTCGTGTCTTACCGGGTTGGACTCAAGACGATAGTTACCGGATAAGGCGCAGCGGTCGGGCTGAACGG
GGGGTTCGTGCACACAGCCCAGCTTGGAGCGAACGACCTACACCGAACTGAGATACCTACAGCGTGAGCT
ATGAGAAAGCGCCACGCTTCCCGAAGGGAGAAAGGCGGACAGGTATCCGGTAAGCGGCAGGGTCGGAACA
GGAGAGCGCACGAGGGAGCTTCCAGGGGGAAACGCCTGGTATCTTTATAGTCCTGTCGGGTTTCGCCACC
TCTGACTTGAGCGTCGATTTTTGTGATGCTCGTCAGGGGGGCGGAGCCTATGGAAAAACGCCAGCAACGC
GGCCTTTTTACGGTTCCTGGCCTTTTGCTGGCCTTTTGCTCACATGTTCTTTCCTGCGTTATCCCCTGAT
TCTGTGGATAACCGTATTACCGCCTTTGAGTGAGCTGATACCGCTCGCCGCAGCCGAACGACCGAGCGCA
GCGAGTCAGTGAGCGAGGAAGCGGAAGAGCGCCCAATACGCAAACCGCCTCTCCCCGCGCGTTGGCCGAT
TCATTAATGCAGCTGGCACGACAGGTTTCCCGACTGGAAAGCGGGCAGTGAGCGCAACGCAATTAATGTG
AGTTAGCTCACTCATTAGGCACCCCAGGCTTTACACTTTATGCTTCCGGCTCGTATGTTGTGTGGAATTG
TGAGCGGATAACAATTTCACACAGGAAACAGCTATGACCATGATTACGCCAAGCGCGCAATTAACCCTCA
CTAAAGGGAACAAAAGCTGGAGCTGCAAGCTTAATGTAGTCTTATGCAATACTCTTGTAGTCTTGCAACA
TGGTAACGATGAGTTAGCAACATGCCTTACAAGGAGAGAAAAAGCACCGTGCATGCCGATTGGTGGAAGT
AAGGTGGTACGATCGTGCCTTATTAGGAAGGCAACAGACGGGTCTGACATGGATTGGACGAACCACTGAA
TTGCCGCATTGCAGAGATATTGTATTTAAGTGCCTAGCTCGATACATAAACGGGTCTCTCTGGTTAGACC
AGATCTGAGCCTGGGAGCTCTCTGGCTAACTAGGGAACCCACTGCTTAAGCCTCAATAAAGCTTGCCTTG
AGTGCTTCAAGTAGTGTGTGCCCGTCTGTTGTGTGACTCTGGTAACTAGAGATCCCTCAGACCCTTTTAG
TCAGTGTGGAAAATCTCTAGCAGTGGCGCCCGAACAGGGACTTGAAAGCGAAAGGGAAACCAGAGGAGCT
CTCTCGACGCAGGACTCGGCTTGCTGAAGCGCGCACGGCAAGAGGCGAGGGGCGGCGACTGGTGAGTACG
CCAAAAATTTTGACTAGCGGAGGCTAGAAGGAGAGAGATGGGTGCGAGAGCGTCAGTATTAAGCGGGGGA
GAATTAGATCGCGATGGGAAAAAATTCGGTTAAGGCCAGGGGGAAAGAAAAAATATAAATTAAAACATAT
AGTATGGGCAAGCAGGGAGCTAGAACGATTCGCAGTTAATCCTGGCCTGTTAGAAACATCAGAAGGCTGT
AGACAAATACTGGGACAGCTACAACCATCCCTTCAGACAGGATCAGAAGAACTTAGATCATTATATAATA
CAGTAGCAACCCTCTATTGTGTGCATCAAAGGATAGAGATAAAAGACACCAAGGAAGCTTTAGACAAGAT
AGAGGAAGAGCAAAACAAAAGTAAGACCACCGCACAGCAAGCGGCCGCTGATCTTCAGACCTGGAGGAGG
AGATATGAGGGACAATTGGAGAAGTGAATTATATAAATATAAAGTAGTAAAAATTGAACCATTAGGAGTA
GCACCCACCAAGGCAAAGAGAAGAGTGGTGCAGAGAGAAAAAAGAGCAGTGGGAATAGGAGCTTTGTTCC
TTGGGTTCTTGGGAGCAGCAGGAAGCACTATGGGCGCAGCGTCAATGACGCTGACGGTACAGGCCAGACA
ATTATTGTCTGGTATAGTGCAGCAGCAGAACAATTTGCTGAGGGCTATTGAGGCGCAACAGCATCTGTTG
CAACTCACAGTCTGGGGCATCAAGCAGCTCCAGGCAAGAATCCTGGCTGTGGAAAGATACCTAAAGGATC
AACAGCTCCTGGGGATTTGGGGTTGCTCTGGAAAACTCATTTGCACCACTGCTGTGCCTTGGAATGCTAG
TTGGAGTAATAAATCTCTGGAACAGATTTGGAATCACACGACCTGGATGGAGTGGGACAGAGAAATTAAC
AATTACACAAGCTTAATACACTCCTTAATTGAAGAATCGCAAAACCAGCAAGAAAAGAATGAACAAGAAT
TATTGGAATTAGATAAATGGGCAAGTTTGTGGAATTGGTTTAACATAACAAATTGGCTGTGGTATATAAA
ATTATTCATAATGATAGTAGGAGGCTTGGTAGGTTTAAGAATAGTTTTTGCTGTACTTTCTATAGTGAAT
AGAGTTAGGCAGGGATATTCACCATTATCGTTTCAGACCCACCTCCCAACCCCGAGGGGACCCAGAGAGG
GCCTATTTCCCATGATTCCTTCATATTTGCATATACGATACAAGGCTGTTAGAGAGATAATTAGAATTAA
TTTGACTGTAAACACAAAGATATTAGTACAAAATACGTGACGTAGAAAGTAATAATTTCTTGGGTAGTTT
GCAGTTTTAAAATTATGTTTTAAAATGGACTATCATATGCTTACCGTAACTTGAAAGTATTTCGATTTCT
TGGCTTTATATATCTTGTGGAAAGGACGAAACACCGTATCTTCCCAGAGTTACTGGGTTTTAGAGCTAGA
AATAGCAAGTTAAAATAAGGCTAGTCCGTTATCAACTTGAAAAAGTGGCACCGAGTCGGTGCTTTTTTAA
GCTTGGCGTAACTAGATCTTGAGACAAATGGCAGTATTCATCCACAATTTTAAAAGAAAAGGGGGGATTG
GGGGGTACAGTGCAGGGGAAAGAATAGTAGACATAATAGCAACAGACATACAAACTAAAGAATTACAAAA
ACAAATTACAAAAATTCAAAATTTTCGGGTTTATTACAGGGACAGCAGAGATCCACTTTGGCGCCGGCTC
GAGGGGG
