>Addgene plasmid #77187 | CAMK2D gRNA (BRDN0001146856) | depositor partial sequence | sequence record 144647 | Target Sequence
TATCTTCCCAGAGTTACTGG
