>Addgene plasmid #77187 | CAMK2D gRNA (BRDN0001146856) | addgene partial sequence | sequence record 187279 | hU6-F
TAGAAAGTAATAATTTCTTGGGTAGTTTGCAGTTTTAAAATTATGTTTTAAAATGGACTATCATATGCTT
ACCGTAACTTGAAAGTATTTCGATTTCTTGGCTTTATATATCTTGTGGAAAGGACGAAACACCGTATCTT
CCCAGAGTTACTGGGTTTTAGAGCTAGAAATAGCAAGTTAAAATAAGGCTAGTCCGTTATCAACTTGAAA
AAGTGGCACCGAGTCGGTGCTTTTTTAAGCTTGGCGTAACTAGATCTTGAGACAAATGGCAGTATTCATC
CACAATTTTAAAAGAAAAGGGGGGATTGGGGGGTACAGTGCAGGGGAAAGAATAGTAGACATAATAGCAA
CAGACATACAAACTAAAGAATTACAAAAACAAATTACAAAAATTCAAAATTTTCGGGTTTATTACAGGGA
CAGCAGAGATCCACTTTGGCGCCGGCTCGAGGGGGCCCGGGTGCAAAGATGGATAAAGTTTTAAACAGAG
AGGAATCTTTGCAGCTAATGGACCTTCTAGGTCTTGAAAGGAGTGGGAATTGGCTCCGGTGCCCGTCAGT
GGGCAGAGCG
